>Addgene plasmid #1443 | pPD30_38 | depositor full sequence | sequence record 54 | Author sequence
ATGACCATGATTACGCCAAGCTTGTCTTCTTCTAAATTCCCATAAAATCCCGAAACTCCTTCCCTCTATC
TTCTTTTTCTTCTCGTTTTCAAATGTTTCTCTCTATCCCATTCTCTCATCAATTGAGTGGGATGAGGCTA
TCTCTGCCTCTCTTCTGAATCTCTGAACCATCTTACATTACACTGTGGATGACGAGCCCCACAGGCTCCC
TTGCATCAGATACTGCCATTGGGGATGGCAAAGAAGAGAGAAGGTATTGTGAGGATATATTTTTCTAAGA
AAAAACGTTTGAAGAAAAGAAGATGAAGAAGATCTGCTTGATTCATTGCACAAGTTAGAAGTAACAGGGG
TCTATATTTCGAAGAACTTAAAGGGAATGCAACTGAACATAAAATTAAACAAAGGGATTGAATCCTGCAG
TGAGTATTTTCGGTTTTTCACTGGTTCTCTGTAAAAAGAGTAATGCAAAGGGCAAGTTAACTTAGGTCGT
AAATGTATTGAATTTGCTTAAAATCTGAAGATCTAGTGGTGAACCGTGGAAGATTATCAAGAGGAGGCTG
AAGATCTGTTTAAGAACCATTAATCAAACTGGTATTCTATTTTCACTGGTTGTATGTAAACATTCTATCT
TATTCCTTTTATCACTGTTCTGCACTTTCCTATAAAAAAAGTTGACCGACCGTACTCTCTGAATTCATTT
TTCCCGATCTTACCAACTCCCGATCTATCTCTATCCCTGGTTTTTTCTTCGTGCTCCAATGGAATTCTTG
AGACTTCCACTATCTTCTCTGGCACCCTCCACTACGCGTAGGCGTCTCTCGCTTCGTGTATTCCCGGGAA
GCCGGGTTCCCGTCTCTCCCGCCGCTGCCGCTGCCGCACACAGCTTTACACCTCGTAGAATCCCCAAAGA
GGGGCGTGGCTTGCGGGTGCCAACATCCTCCTGCCGAGGAAGAAGCAGGCACTCATCACTCGCATCATCA
ACCTCGGGATTGGCCAAAGGACCCAAAGGTATGTTTCGAATGATACTAACATAACATAGAACATTTTCAG
GAGGACCCTTGGCTAGCGTCGACGGTACCATGGTATTGATATCTGAGCTCCGCATCGGCCGCTGTCATCA
GATCGCCATCTCGCGCCCGTGCCTCTGACTTCTAAGTCCAATTACTCTTCAACATCCCTACATGCTCTTT
CTCCCTGTGCTCCCACCCCCTATTTTTGTTATTATCAAAAAACTTCTCTTAATTTCTTTGTTTTTTAGCT
TCTTTTAAGTCACCTCTAACAATGAAATTGTGTAGATTCAAAAATAGAATTAATTCGTAATAAAAAGTCG
AAAAAAATTGTGCTCCCTCCCCCCATTAATAATAATTCTATCCCAAAATCTACACAATGTTCTGTGTACA
CTTCTTATGTTTTTTACTTCTGATAAATTTTTTTGAAACATCATAGAAAAAACCGCACACAAAATACCTT
ATCATATGTTACGTTTCAGTTTATGACCGCAATTTTTATTTCTTCGCACGTCTGGGCCTCTCATGACGTC
AAATCATGCTCATCGTGAAAAAGTTTTGGAGTATTTTTGGAATTTTTCAATCAAGTGAAAGTTTATGAAA
TTAATTTTCCTGCTTTTGCTTTTTGGGGTTTCCCCTATTGTTTGTCAAGATTTCGAGGACGGCGTTTTTC
TTGCTAAAATCACAAGTATTGATGAGCACGATGCAAGAAAGATCGGAAGAAGGTTTGGGTTTGAGGCTCA
GTGGAAGGTGAGTAGAAGTTGATAATTTGAAAGTGGAGTAGTGTCTATGGGGTTTTTGCCTTAAATGACA
GAATACATTCCCAATATACCAAACATAACTGTTTAAAATTAAACATTTTTCTAAATTTTATATGATTTCT
TTTAAATTTGCAAAAATTACTTAAATTTGAATTCCCGCGCAAATGAGTGACTTCATTTTCTGCATTATTG
TGTTTTCCGGCTATATTAATAGGTATTTGTTTGTGTTTTTCTTTATTTTATGATTCGAACTCCAATTTGT
AAATTTTCGAACATATTTCCCTAAAGAAAAAATATGATTAATCTGGAAAAATTGGAAAATTATTTTTCAA
ATAAAAAACAAAGAAAAAAATGAAGAAAAACCTATTAGTTTGGCCATAAAACGCAAAAATGTCGAAAATG
ACGTCACTCATCTGCGCGGGAAATCAAGAATAATTCGGCCTTTTTTATTTTTTTGGAAAATCGTAAAACA
TTTAGAAAAATTTTTTAATAGTTATAGTGGGACTGTATTCTGTCATTTAGGGCAAAAGCCAGAGACGCTA
CTCCACCGTTGGGGGATCCACTAGTCGGCCGTACGGGCCCTTTCGTCTCGCGCGTTTCGGTGATGACGGT
GAAAACCTCTGACACATGCAGCTCCCGGAGACGGTCACAGCTTGTCTGTAAGCGGATGCCGGGAGCAGAC
AAGCCCGTCAGGGCGCGTCAGCGGGTGTTGGCGGGTGTCGGGGCTGGCTTAACTATGCGGCATCAGAGCA
GATTGTACTGAGAGTGCACCATATGCGGTGTGAAATACCGCACAGATGCGTAAGGAGAAAATACCGCATC
AGGCGGCCTTAAGGGCCTCGTGATACGCCTATTTTTATAGGTTAATGTCATGATAATAATGGTTTCTTAG
ACGTCAGGTGGCACTTTTCGGGGAAATGTGCGCGGAACCCCTATTTGTTTATTTTTCTAAATACATTCAA
ATATGTATCCGCTCATGAGACAATAACCCTGATAAATGCTTCAATAATATTGAAAAAGGAAGAGTATGAG
TATTCAACATTTCCGTGTCGCCCTTATTCCCTTTTTTGCGGCATTTTGCCTTCCTGTTTTTGCTCACCCA
GAAACGCTGGTGAAAGTAAAAGATGCTGAAGATCAGTTGGGTGCACGAGTGGGTTACATCGAACTGGATC
TCAACAGCGGTAAGATCCTTGAGAGTTTTCGCCCCGAAGAACGTTTTCCAATGATGAGCACTTTTAAAGT
TCTGCTATGTGGCGCGGTATTATCCCGTATTGACGCCGGGCAAGAGCAACTCGGTCGCCGCATACACTAT
TCTCAGAATGACTTGGTTGAGTACTCACCAGTCACAGAAAAGCATCTTACGGATGGCATGACAGTAAGAG
AATTATGCAGTGCTGCCATAACCATGAGTGATAACACTGCGGCCAACTTACTTCTGACAACGATCGGAGG
ACCGAAGGAGCTAACCGCTTTTTTGCACAACATGGGGGATCATGTAACTCGCCTTGATCGTTGGGAACCG
GAGCTGAATGAAGCCATACCAAACGACGAGCGTGACACCACGATGCCTGTAGCAATGGCAACAACGTTGC
GCAAACTATTAACTGGCGAACTACTTACTCTAGCTTCCCGGCAACAATTAATAGACTGGATGGAGGCGGA
TAAAGTTGCAGGACCACTTCTGCGCTCGGCCCTTCCGGCTGGCTGGTTTATTGCTGATAAATCTGGAGCC
GGTGAGCGTGGGTCTCGCGGTATCATTGCAGCACTGGGGCCAGATGGTAAGCCCTCCCGTATCGTAGTTA
TCTACACGACGGGGAGTCAGGCAACTATGGATGAACGAAATAGACAGATCGCTGAGATAGGTGCCTCACT
GATTAAGCATTGGTAACTGTCAGACCAAGTTTACTCATATATACTTTAGATTGATTTAAAACTTCATTTT
TAATTTAAAAGGATCTAGGTGAAGATCCTTTTTGATAATCTCATGACCAAAATCCCTTAACGTGAGTTTT
CGTTCCACTGAGCGTCAGACCCCGTAGAAAAGATCAAAGGATCTTCTTGAGATCCTTTTTTTCTGCGCGT
AATCTGCTGCTTGCAAACAAAAAAACCACCGCTACCAGCGGTGGTTTGTTTGCCGGATCAAGAGCTACCA
ACTCTTTTTCCGAAGGTAACTGGCTTCAGCAGAGCGCAGATACCAAATACTGTCCTTCTAGTGTAGCCGT
AGTTAGGCCACCACTTCAAGAACTCTGTAGCACCGCCTACATACCTCGCTCTGCTAATCCTGTTACCAGT
GGCTGCTGCCAGTGGCGATAAGTCGTGTCTTACCGGGTTGGACTCAAGACGATAGTTACCGGATAAGGCG
CAGCGGTCGGGCTGAACGGGGGGTTCGTGCACACAGCCCAGCTTGGAGCGAACGACCTACACCGAACTGA
GATACCTACAGCGTGAGCATTGAGAAAGCGCCACGCTTCCCGAAGGGAGAAAGGCGGACAGGTATCCGGT
AAGCGGCAGGGTCGGAACAGGAGAGCGCACGAGGGAGCTTCCAGGGGGAAACGCCTGGTATCTTTATAGT
CCTGTCGGGTTTCGCCACCTCTGACTTGAGCGTCGATTTTTGTGATGCTCGTCAGGGGGGCGGAGCCTAT
GGAAAAACGCCAGCAACGCGGCCTTTTTACGGTTCCTGGCCTTTTGCTGGCCTTTTGCTCACATGTTCTT
TCCTGCGTTATCCCCTGATTCTGTGGATAACCGTATTACCGCCTTTGAGTGAGCTGATACCGCTCGCCGC
AGCCGAACGACCGAGCGCAGCGAGTCAGTGAGCGAGGAAGCGGAAGAGCGCCCAATACGCAAACCGCCTC
TCCCCGCGCGTTGGCCGATTCATTAATGCAGCTGGCACGACAGGTTTCCCGACTGGAAAGCGGGCAGTGA
GCGCAACGCAATTAATGTGAGTTAGCTCACTCATTAGGCACCCCAGGCTTTACACTTTATGCTTCCGGCT
CGTATGTTGTGTGGAATTGTGAGCGGATAACAATTTCACACAGGAAACAGCT
Features (pLannotate 1.2.2; 10 found; start..end, strand, type, name):
   1605..1757    +  CDS            aex-5 (fragment): AEX5_CAEEL - Also known as kpc-3 From Caenorhabditis elegans.
   2357..2392    +  CDS            rop (fragment): Rop protein, which maintains plasmids at low copy number; rop
   2494..2593    +  misc_feature   bom (fragment): basis of mobility region from pBR322
   2691..2795    +  promoter       AmpR promoter: bla
   2796..3656    +  CDS            AmpR: β-lactamase; bla; confers resistance to ampicillin, carbenicillin, and related antibiotics
   3827..4415    +  rep_origin     ori: high-copy-number ColE1/pMB1/pBR322/pUC origin of replication
   4598..4690    +  CDS            lacI (fragment): lac repressor; lacI; The lac repressor binds to the lac operator to inhibit transcription in E. coli. This inhibition can be relieved by adding lactose or isopropyl-β-D-thiogalactopyranoside (IPTG).
   4703..4724    +  protein_bind   CAP binding site: CAP binding activates transcription in the presence of cAMP. E. coli catabolite activator protein
   4739..4769    +  promoter       lac promoter: promoter for the E. coli lac operon
   4777..4793    +  protein_bind   lac operator: The lac repressor binds to the lac operator to inhibit transcription in E. coli. This inhibition can be relieved by adding lactose or isopropyl-β-D-thiogalactopyranoside (IPTG). lac repressor encoded by lacI
