[The description below was written by a language model from this plasmid's Addgene catalogue record and pLannotate feature annotations shown in this document.]
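Description:
pPD30_38 is an empty-backbone *Caenorhabditis elegans* expression vector of about 4.8 kb from the 1995 Fire Lab vector kit. No gene of interest is present; a coding sequence is introduced by restriction-enzyme cloning. The parental backbone is listed as unknown, but the annotated bacterial elements point to a pBR322/pUC-type plasmid. These are a ColE1/pMB1-family origin of replication, a β-lactamase gene with its own promoter conferring ampicillin resistance, and remnants of the rop gene and the bom mobilisation region. A lacI fragment followed by a CAP binding site, lac promoter and lac operator is also present, which is typical residue of a pUC-style cloning region. Copy number is not recorded.

The worm-specific content is named only in the catalogue's tag field: "unc54enh", "unc545'", "IVSA" and "rf2128". The first two indicate an enhancer and 5′ promoter region from unc-54, the body-wall muscle myosin heavy chain gene, which would direct expression of an inserted sequence in muscle. IVSA appears to denote an intron segment, a feature commonly included in worm vectors to improve transgene expression. The record does not explain "rf2128". None of these elements was recognised by the automated annotation, which leaves roughly the first 2.3 kb of the sequence almost unannotated. The only hit there is a short fragment matching *C. elegans* aex-5, whose significance is not explained and which may simply reflect genomic sequence carried along with the worm regulatory DNA. The record names no 3′ UTR or worm selection marker. The vector is apparently meant for expressing cloned sequences under unc-54 control in transgenic worms, and the kit documentation should be consulted for the exact layout.
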