Addgene plasmid #1443: pPD30_38
Purpose: (Empty Backbone)
Depositing lab: Andrew Fire. Depositing organization: Carnegie Institution for Science.
Backbone
  Vector backbone: Unknown
  Backbone size (bp): 4818
  Vector type: Worm Expression
Growth in bacteria
  Bacterial resistance: Ampicillin, 100 μg/mL
  Growth temperature: 37°C
  Growth strain: DH5alpha
  Copy number: Unknown
Gene/Insert
  Gene/Insert name: None
  Tag / fusion protein: unc54enh, unc545', IVSA, rf2128
  Cloning method: Restriction Enzyme
Terms and licenses: Academic/Nonprofit Terms; Industry Terms: Not Available to Industry
Depositor comments: See Fire Lab Vector Kit Documentation 1995. Fire Lab Miniprep Number pPD30.38, Ligation number NONE.
How to cite: pPD30_38 was a gift from Andrew Fire (Addgene plasmid # 1443 ; http://n2t.net/addgene:1443 ; RRID:Addgene_1443)
