>Addgene plasmid #1443 | pPD30_38 | addgene partial sequence | sequence record 16584 | 1443_m13reverse
CTCNNTTCCATAAAATCCCGAAACTCCTTCCCTCTATCTTCTTTTCTTCTCGTTTTCAAATGTTTCTCTC
TATCCCATTCTCTCATCAATTGAGTGGGATGAGGCTATCTCTGCCTCTCTTCTGAATCTCTGAACCATCT
TACATTACACTGTGGATGACGGGAGCCCCACAGGCTCCCTTGCATCAGATACTGCCATTGGGGATGGCAA
AGAAGAGAGAAGGTATTGTGAGGATATATTTTTCTAAGAAAAAACGTTTGAAGAAAAGAAGATGAAGAAG
ATCTGCTTGATTCATTGCACAAGTTAGAAGTAACAGGGGTCTATATTTCGAAGAACTTAAAGGGAATGCA
ACTGAACATAAAATTAAACAAAGGGATTGAATCCTGCAGTGAGTATTTTCGGTTTTCACTGGTCTCTGTA
AAAAGAGTAATGCAAAGGCAAGTTAACTAGGTCGTAAATGTATTGATTTGCTTAAAATCTGAAGATCTAG
TGGTGAACCGTGGAAGATTATCAAGAGGAGGCTGAAGATCTGTTTAAGAACCATTAATCAAACTGGTATT
CTATTTTCACTGGTTGTATGTAAACATTCTATCTTATTCCTTTTATCACTGTTCTGCACTTTCCTATAAA
AAAAGTTGACCGACCGTACTCTCTGAATTCATTTTTCCCGATCTTACCAACTCCCGATCTATCTCTATCC
CTGGTTTTTTCTTCGTGCTCCAATGGAATTCTTGAGACTTCCACTATCTTCTCTGGCACCCTCCACTACG
CGTAGGCGTCTCTCGCTTCGTGTATTCCCGGGAAGCCGGGTTCCCGTCTCTCCCGCCGCTGCCGCTGCCG
CACACAGCTTTACACCTCGTAGAATCCCCAAAGAGGGGCGTGGCTTGCGGGTGNCCAACATCCTCCTGCC
GAGGAAGAAGCAGGCACTCATCACTCGCATCATCAACCTCGGGAATTGGCCCAAGGACCCAANGGTATGG
TTTCGAATGATACTACCATAACATAGAACATTTTCNGGAGGACCCTTGGCTAGCGTCNACGGTACCATGG
TATTGAAATCTGANCNCCGCATCGGCCGCTGTCATCAAATCCCNTCCCNCCGCCCGGGNCCCTGANTTCT
ANGTCCNATNNCCCTTCANATCCCNAAATGGCCTTTTCCCCCGGGGCCCCCCCCCCNTTTTTTGTTNTTT
ACNAAAACCTCCCCTAATTNCCTGGGTTTTTACCNNCTTTAANCCCCCCNAANAAGGGAATTGGNAAANT
CCAAAAANAATTTTTNCCAAAAAANGCCCAAAAANTNGGNCNCCCCCCC
